Addgene plasmid #146076: pAc5.1B-lambdaN-HA-DmTral-LSm-S13AI15A-V5His6_C
Purpose: Insect Expression of DmTral-LSm-S13AI15A
Depositing lab: Elisa Izaurralde. Depositing organization: Max Planck Institute for Developmental Biology. Publication: Similar modes of interaction enable Trailer Hitch and EDC3 to associate with DCP1 and Me31B in distinct protein complexes. Tritschler F, Eulalio A, Helms S, Schmidt S, Coles M, Weichenrieder O, Izaurralde E, Truffault V. Mol Cell Biol. 2008 Nov . 28(21):6695-708. 10.1128/MCB.00759-08 PubMed 18765641.
Backbone
  Vector backbone: Unknown
  Vector type: Insect Expression
Growth in bacteria
  Bacterial resistance: Ampicillin, 100 μg/mL
  Growth temperature: 37°C
  Growth strain: DH5alpha
  Copy number: Low Copy
Gene/Insert
  Gene/Insert name: DmTral-LSm-S13AI15A (alt names: Trailer Hitch; Dm LSm44)
  Species: D. melanogaster (fly)
  Mutation: one silent mutation A198C compared to the sequence given by: NCBI:NM_140328.4 or UniProt Q9VTZ0.
  Entrez Gene: tral (a.k.a. Dmel_CG10686, BEST:GH08269, CG10686, DmLSm15, Dmel\CG10686, LSm15, Lsm15, Scd6p, TRAL, Tral, anon-EST:Posey139, anon-WO0172774.89, anon-WO02059370.24, p67, p70)
  Cloning method: Unknown
Terms and licenses: Academic/Nonprofit Terms; Industry Terms: Not Available to Industry
Depositor comments: Plasmids from this collection were made available to the research community and donated after the lab closed. Please note that the sequence provided by the depositing laboratory may be theoretical/predicted or based on Sanger sequencing results. There may be discrepancies between sequencing results obtained by Addgene and the depositor sequence. If an Addgene verified sequence is not available, please contact before placing your order to request that our lab fully sequence the plasmid.
How to cite: pAc5.1B-lambdaN-HA-DmTral-LSm-S13AI15A-V5His6_C was a gift from Elisa Izaurralde (Addgene plasmid # 146076 ; http://n2t.net/addgene:146076 ; RRID:Addgene_146076)
