[The description below was written by a language model from this plasmid's Addgene catalogue record and pLannotate feature annotations shown in this document.]
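Description:
pAc5.1B-lambdaN-HA-DmTral-LSm-S13AI15A-V5His6_C is a 5,762-nt insect expression plasmid for producing a mutant fragment of the Drosophila melanogaster protein Trailer Hitch (Tral, also called LSm15) in fly cells. The catalogue lists the backbone as unknown, although the name points to a pAc5.1B-type vector. This fits the annotated Drosophila actin 5C (Ac5) promoter, a strong constitutive promoter, and the downstream SV40 polyadenylation signal. In bacteria the plasmid is maintained through a ColE1/pUC-type origin and selected with ampicillin via the bla gene and its promoter. The record lists it as low copy even though the origin is annotated as high-copy type. Short fragments of a tetracycline resistance gene and SV40 large T antigen are also annotated; these appear to be non-functional backbone remnants.

The open reading frame starts with a fragment of the bacteriophage lambda N protein, followed by an HA epitope, a roughly 300-nt Tral coding segment and a V5 tag. The name also indicates a C-terminal His6 tag, which the feature table does not annotate. The annotation tool labels the insert as a fragment of human LSM14B, reflecting homology to the Tral LSm domain rather than a human origin. The construct name indicates the substitutions S13A and I15A, and the record notes one silent change (A198C) relative to the reference sequence.

The lambda N peptide binds boxB RNA hairpins, so such fusions are generally used to tether a protein to a boxB-containing reporter mRNA, while the epitope tags allow detection and pull-down. The record itself states only insect expression as the purpose. The associated publication concerns how Tral and EDC3 associate with DCP1 and Me31B, suggesting that this mutant was used to probe LSm-domain interactions.
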