Features (pLannotate 1.2.2; 11 found; start..end, strand, type, name):
     56..2568    +  promoter       Ac5 promoter: Drosophila melanogaster actin 5C promoter
   2588..2653    +  CDS            N (fragment): REGN_LAMBD - Experimental evidence at protein level: Swiss-Prot protein existence level 1. Plays a role as a transcriptional antitermination factor that allows the virus to initiate its lytic phase. Activates expression of the delayed viral early genes by modifying host RNA polymerase (RNAP) into a form that is resistant to termination signals. This antitermination function requires the host NusA protein which serves to stabilize the interaction between antitermination protein N and host RNA polymerase. From Escherichia phage lambda (Bacteriophage lambda).
   2678..2704    +  CDS            3xHA (fragment): three tandem HA epitope tags
   2723..3025    +  CDS            LSM14B (fragment): LS14B_HUMAN - Also known as C20orf40 From Homo sapiens (Human).
   3047..3088    +  CDS            V5 tag: epitope tag from simian virus 5
   3188..3322    -  polyA_signal   SV40 poly(A) signal: SV40 polyadenylation signal
   3345..3429    -  CDS            large T antigen (fragment): large T antigen from SV40 (simian virus 40)
   3430..3900    +  CDS            TcR (fragment): tetracycline efflux protein; tet; confers resistance to tetracycline
   3944..4532    -  rep_origin     ori: high-copy-number ColE1/pMB1/pBR322/pUC origin of replication
   4703..5563    -  CDS            AmpR: β-lactamase; bla; confers resistance to ampicillin, carbenicillin, and related antibiotics
   5564..5668    -  promoter       AmpR promoter: bla
>Addgene plasmid #146076 | pAc5.1B-lambdaN-HA-DmTral-LSm-S13AI15A-V5His6_C | depositor full sequence | sequence record 288521 | Full Sequence
CTTCAAGGAATTAATTCTATATTCTAAAAACACAAATGATACTTCTAAAAAAAATCATGAATGGCATCAA
CTCTGAATCAAATCTTTGCAGATGCACCTACTTCTCATTTCCACTGTCACATCATTTTTCCAGATCTCGC
TGCCTGTTATGTGGCCCACAAACCAAGACACGTTTTATGGCCATTAAAGCTGGCTGATCGTCGCCAAACA
CCAAATACATATCAATATGTACATTCGAGAAAGAAGCGATCAAAGAAGCGTCTTCGGGCGAGTAGGAGAA
TGCGGAGGAGAAGGAGAACGAGCTGATCTAGTATCTCTCCACAATCCAATGCCAACTGACCAACTGGCCA
TATTCGGAGCAATTTGAAGCCAATTTCCATCGCCTGGCGATCGCTCCATTCTTGGCTATATGTTTTTCAC
CGTTCCCGGGGCCATTTTCAAAGACTCGTCGGTAAGATAAGATTGTGTCACTCGCTGTCTCTCTTCATTT
GTCGAAGAATGCTGAGGAATTTCGCGATGACGTCGGCGAGTATTTTGAAGAATGAGAATAATTTGTATTT
ATACGAAAATCAGTTAGTGGAATTTTCTACAAAAACATGTTATCTATAGATAATTTTGTTGCAAAATATG
TTGACTATGACAAAGATTGTATGTATATACCTTTAATGTATTCTCATTTTCTTATGTATTTATAATGGCA
ATGATGATACTGATGATATTTTAAGATGATGCCAGACCACAGGCTGATTTCTGCGTCTTTTGCCGAACGC
AGTGCATGTGCGGTTGTTGTTTTTTGGAATAGTTTCAATTTTCGGACTGTCCGCTTTGATTTCAGTTTCT
TGGCTTATTCAAAAAGCAAAGTAAAGCCAAAAAAGCGAGATGGCAATACCAAATGCGGCAAAACGGTAGT
GGAAGGAAAGGGGTGCGGGGCAGCGGAAGGAAGGGTGGGGCGGGGCGTGGCGGGGTCTGTGGCTGGGCGC
GACGTCACCGACGTTGGAGCCACTCCTTTGACCATGTGTGCGTGTGTGTATTATTCGTGTCTCGCCACTC
GCCGGTTGTTTTTTTCTTTTTATCTCGCTCTCTCTAGCGCCATCTCGTACGCATGCTCAACGCACCGCAT
GTTGCCGTGTCCTTTATGCGTCATTTTGGCTCGAAATAGGCAATTATTTAAACAAAGATTAGTCAACGAA
AACGCTAAAATAAATAAGTCTACAATATGGTTACTTATTGCCATGTGTGTGCAGCCAACGATAGCAACAA
AAGCAACAACACAGTGGCTTTCCCTCTTTCACTTTTTGTTTGCAAGCGCGTGCGAGCAAGACGGCACGAC
CGGCAAACGCAATTACGCTGACAAAGAGCAGACGAAGTTTTGGCCGAAAAACATCAAGGCGCCTGATACG
AATGCATTTGCAATAACAATTGCGATATTTAATATTGTTTATGAAGCTGTTTGACTTCAAAACACACAAA
AAAAAAAATAAAACAAATTATTTGAAAGAGAATTAGGAATCGGACAGCTTATCGTTACGGGCTAACAGCA
CACCGAGACGAAATAGCTTACCTGACGTCACAGCCTCTGGAAGAACTGCCGCCAAGCAGAGAGAGAGAGA
AAAAGAGGGAGAGCAGCTTAGACCGCATGTGCTTGTGTGTGAGGCGTCTCTCTCTTCGTCTCCTGTTTGC
GCAAACGCATAGACTGCACTGAGAAAATCGATTACCTATTTTTTATGAATGAATATTTGCACTATTACTA
TTCAAAACTATTAAGATAGCAATCACATTCAATAGCCAAATACTATACCACCTGAGCGATGCAACGAAAT
GATCAATTTGAGCAAAAATGCTGCATATTTAGGACGGCATCATTATAGAAATGCTTCTTGCTGTGTACTT
TTCTCTCGTCTGGCAGCTGTTTCGCCGTTATTGTTAAAACCGGCTTAAGTTAGGTGTGTTTTCTACGACT
AGTGATGCCCCTACTAGAAGATGTGTGTTGCACAAATGTCCCTGAATAACCAATTTGAAGTGCAGATAGC
AGTAAACGTAAGCTAATATGAATATTATTTAACTGTAATGTTTTAATATCGCTGGACATTACTAATAAAC
CCACTATAAACACATGTACATATGTATGTTTTGGCATACAATGAGTAGTTGGGGAAAAAATGTGTAAAAG
CACCGTGACCATCACAGCATAAAGATAACCAGCTGAAGTATCGAATATGAGTAACCCCCAAATTGAATCA
CATGCCGCAACTGATAGGACCCATGGAAGTACACTCTTCATGGCGATATACAAGACACACACAAGCACGA
ACACCCAGTTGCGGAGGAAATTCTCCGTAAATGAAAACCCAATCGGCGAACAATTCATACCCATATATGG
TAAAAGTTTTGAACGCGACTTGAGAGCGGAGAGCATTGCGGCTGATAAGGTTTTAGCGCTAAGCGGGCTT
TATAAAACGGGCTGCGGGACCAGTTTTCATATCACTACCGTTTGAGTTCTTGTGCTGTGTGGATACTCCT
CCCGACACAAAGCCGCTCCATCAGCCAGCAGTCGTCTAATCCAGAGACCCCGGATCGGGGTACCAACATG
GACGCACAAACACGACGACGTGAGCGTCGCGCTGAGAAACAAGCTCAATGGAAAGCTGCAAACGGTGGAT
CTCCTCCACATATGGCTTACCCATACGATGTTCCAGATTACGCTCCTCCAAGCTTGAATTCTATGAGCGG
GGGATTACCGGAGTTGGGCTCCAAAATCGCGCTCGCGTCCAAGGCGGACATTCGATACGAGGGCCGCCTG
TACACGGTGGATCCGCAGGAGTGCACCATTGCGCTCTCGAGTGTGCGATCCTTCGGTACAGAAGATCGGG
ACACCCAGTTCCAGATAGCGCCGCAATCGCAGATCTACGACTACATCCTCTTCCGTGGCTCGGACATCAA
GGACATTCGCGTTGTCAACAACCACACGCTGCCGCACCACAATGACCCGGCGATCATGCAGGCGCAGCTC
GGCGGCCGCTCGAGTCTAGAGGGCCCGCGGTTCGAAGGTAAGCCTATCCCTAACCCTCTCCTCGGTCTCG
ATTCTACGCGTACCGGTCATCATCACCATCACCATTGAGTTTAAACCCGCTGATCAGCCTCGACTGTGCC
TTCTAAGGCCTGAGCTCGCTGATCAGCCTCGATCGAGGATCCAGACATGATAAGATACATTGATGAGTTT
GGACAAACCACAACTAGAATGCAGTGAAAAAAATGCTTTATTTGTGAAATTTGTGATGCTATTGCTTTAT
TTGTAACCATTATAAGCTGCAATAAACAAGTTAACAACAACAATTGCATTCATTTTATGTTTCAGGTTCA
GGGGGAGGTGTGGGAGGTTTTTTAAAGCAAGTAAAACCTCTACAAATGTGGTATGGCTGATTATGATCAG
TCGACCGATGCCCTTGAGAGCCTTCAACCCAGTCAGCTCCTTCCGGTGGGCGCGGGGCATGACTATCGTC
GCCGCACTTATGACTGTCTTCTTTATCATGCAACTCGTAGGACAGGTGCCGGCAGCGCTCTGGGTCATTT
TCGGCGAGGACCGCTTTCGCTGGAGCGCGACGATGATCGGCCTGTCGCTTGCGGTATTCGGAATCTTGCA
CGCCCTCGCTCAAGCCTTCGTCACTGGTCCCGCCACCAAACGTTTCGGCGAGAAGCAGGCCATTATCGCC
GGCATGGCGGCCGACGCGCTGGGCTACGTCTTGCTGGCGTTCGCGACGCGAGGCTGGATGGCCTTCCCCA
TTATGATTCTTCTCGCTTCCGGCGGCATCGGGATGCCCGCGTTGCAGGCCATGCTGTCCAGGCAGGTAGA
TGACGACCATCAGGGACAGCTTCAAGGATCGCTCGCGGCTCTTACCAGCCAGCAAAAGGCCAGGAACCGT
AAAAAGGCCGCGTTGCTGGCGTTTTTCCATAGGCTCCGCCCCCCTGACGAGCATCACAAAAATCGACGCT
CAAGTCAGAGGTGGCGAAACCCGACAGGACTATAAAGATACCAGGCGTTTCCCCCTGGAAGCTCCCTCGT
GCGCTCTCCTGTTCCGACCCTGCCGCTTACCGGATACCTGTCCGCCTTTCTCCCTTCGGGAAGCGTGGCG
CTTTCTCAATGCTCACGCTGTAGGTATCTCAGTTCGGTGTAGGTCGTTCGCTCCAAGCTGGGCTGTGTGC
ACGAACCCCCCGTTCAGCCCGACCGCTGCGCCTTATCCGGTAACTATCGTCTTGAGTCCAACCCGGTAAG
ACACGACTTATCGCCACTGGCAGCAGCCACTGGTAACAGGATTAGCAGAGCGAGGTATGTAGGCGGTGCT
ACAGAGTTCTTGAAGTGGTGGCCTAACTACGGCTACACTAGAAGGACAGTATTTGGTATCTGCGCTCTGC
TGAAGCCAGTTACCTTCGGAAAAAGAGTTGGTAGCTCTTGATCCGGCAAACAAACCACCGCTGGTAGCGG
TGGTTTTTTTGTTTGCAAGCAGCAGATTACGCGCAGAAAAAAAGGATCTCAAGAAGATCCTTTGATCTTT
TCTACGGGGTCTGACGCTCAGTGGAACGAAAACTCACGTTAAGGGATTTTGGTCATGAGATTATCAAAAA
GGATCTTCACCTAGATCCTTTTAAATTAAAAATGAAGTTTTAAATCAATCTAAAGTATATATGAGTAAAC
TTGGTCTGACAGTTACCAATGCTTAATCAGTGAGGCACCTATCTCAGCGATCTGTCTATTTCGTTCATCC
ATAGTTGCCTGACTCCCCGTCGTGTAGATAACTACGATACGGGAGGGCTTACCATCTGGCCCCAGTGCTG
CAATGATACCGCGAGACCCACGCTCACCGGCTCCAGATTTATCAGCAATAAACCAGCCAGCCGGAAGGGC
CGAGCGCAGAAGTGGTCCTGCAACTTTATCCGCCTCCATCCAGTCTATTAATTGTTGCCGGGAAGCTAGA
GTAAGTAGTTCGCCAGTTAATAGTTTGCGCAACGTTGTTGCCATTGCTGCAGGCATCGTGGTGTCACGCT
CGTCGTTTGGTATGGCTTCATTCAGCTCCGGTTCCCAACGATCAAGGCGAGTTACATGATCCCCCATGTT
GTGCAAAAAAGCGGTTAGCTCCTTCGGTCCTCCGATCGTTGTCAGAAGTAAGTTGGCCGCAGTGTTATCA
CTCATGGTTATGGCAGCACTGCATAATTCTCTTACTGTCATGCCATCCGTAAGATGCTTTTCTGTGACTG
GTGAGTACTCAACCAAGTCATTCTGAGAATAGTGTATGCGGCGACCGAGTTGCTCTTGCCCGGCGTCAAC
ACGGGATAATACCGCGCCACATAGCAGAACTTTAAAAGTGCTCATCATTGGAAAACGTTCTTCGGGGCGA
AAACTCTCAAGGATCTTACCGCTGTTGAGATCCAGTTCGATGTAACCCACTCGTGCACCCAACTGATCTT
CAGCATCTTTTACTTTCACCAGCGTTTCTGGGTGAGCAAAAACAGGAAGGCAAAATGCCGCAAAAAAGGG
AATAAGGGCGACACGGAAATGTTGAATACTCATACTCTTCCTTTTTCAATATTATTGAAGCATTTATCAG
GGTTATTGTCTCATGAGCGGATACATATTTGAATGTATTTAGAAAAATAAACAAATAGGGGTTCCGCGCA
CATTTCCCCGAAAAGTGCCACCTGACGTCTAAGAAACCATTATTATCATGACATTAACCTATAAAAATAG
GCGTATCACGAGGCCCTTTCGT
